Addgene plasmid #233828: pWN102
Purpose: MoClo-YTK; type4A; Activation domains; NLS-VP48-2XOaf1
Depositing lab: Jeff Hasty. Depositing organization: University of California, San Diego (UCSD). Publication: A Standardized Set of MoClo-Compatible Inducible Promoter Systems for Tunable Gene Expression in Yeast. O'Laughlin R, Tran Q, Lezia A, Ngamkanjanarat W, Emmanuele P, Hao N, Hasty J. ACS Synth Biol. 2024 Jan 19;13(1):85-102. doi: 10.1021/acssynbio.3c00184. Epub 2023 Dec 11. PubMed 38079574.
Backbone
  Vector backbone: pYTK001
  Vector type: Yeast Expression
Growth in bacteria
  Bacterial resistance: Chloramphenicol, 25 μg/mL
  Growth temperature: 37°C
  Growth strain: DH5alpha
  Copy number: High Copy
Gene/Insert
  Gene/Insert name: NLS-VP48-2XOaf1
  Species: S. cerevisiae (budding yeast)
  Cloning method: Golden Gate
Terms and licenses: Academic/Nonprofit Terms; Industry Terms: Not Available to Industry
Depositor comments: This part lacks a stop codon and is designed to be used with the ADH1 terminator, which has an early upstream stop codon
How to cite: pWN102 was a gift from Jeff Hasty (Addgene plasmid # 233828 ; http://n2t.net/addgene:233828 ; RRID:Addgene_233828)
