[The description below was written by a language model from this plasmid's Addgene catalogue record and pLannotate feature annotations shown in this document.]
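Description:
pWN102 is a small (about 2 kb) part plasmid from a MoClo Yeast Toolkit (YTK)-compatible collection. It is built in the pYTK001 part-entry backbone and holds a type 4A part for Golden Gate assembly. Although catalogued as a yeast expression vector, it carries no annotated yeast origin, yeast selection marker or promoter of its own. It serves as a storage and donor plasmid that is propagated in E. coli. Maintenance relies on a high-copy ColE1/pUC-type origin, and selection uses chloramphenicol resistance from the cat gene under its native promoter, with a lambda t0 terminator annotated beside that cassette.

The payload is a synthetic transcriptional activation module, NLS-VP48-2XOaf1. By its name, this combines a nuclear localization signal, a VP16-derived activation unit (VP48), and two copies of a segment from the S. cerevisiae transcription factor Oaf1. The automated feature table recognises only a short VP16 activation domain fragment in this region, so the NLS and Oaf1 portions are known from the catalogue entry rather than from the annotation. The exact boundaries of each element are not stated.

As a type 4A part, the module is meant to be joined in frame downstream of a coding part, such as a DNA-binding domain, to build synthetic transcription factors for inducible, tunable promoter systems in yeast. The depositor notes that the part lacks a stop codon. It is designed to be paired with the ADH1 terminator part, which supplies an early upstream stop codon to end translation.
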