Features (pLannotate 1.2.2; 5 found; start..end, strand, type, name):
     47..66      +  CDS            VP16 AD (fragment): transcriptional activation domain of herpes simplex virus protein VP16 (Triezenberg et al., 1988; Cousens et al., 1989); UL48
    349..383     -  terminator     lambda t0 terminator: minimal transcription terminator from phage lambda (Scholtissek and Grosse, 1987)
    457..1113    -  CDS            cat: CAT_ECOLX - Experimental evidence at protein level: Swiss-Prot protein existence level 1. This enzyme is an effector of chloramphenicol resistance in bacteria. From Escherichia coli. This protein is used as a marker in many commonly used cloning vectors, such as pACYC184.
   1114..1211    -  promoter       cat promoter: promoter of the E. coli cat gene encoding chloramphenicol acetyltransferase
   1295..1883    +  rep_origin     ori: high-copy-number ColE1/pMB1/pBR322/pUC origin of replication
>Addgene plasmid #233828 | pWN102 | addgene full sequence | sequence record 469352 | Addgene NGS Result
TCGGTCTCAATCCCCCAAGAAGAAGCGTAAAGTGCCGGCGGATGCTCTAGACGATTTCGATCTGGATATG
CTACCAGCCGATGCACTTGACGATTTCGACTTAGACATGCTTCCGGCCGACGCTCTAGATGACTTCGACT
TAGATATGCTCGGTTCCGGCGCGAACAATACACCATTTCCGGGATATTTTGGGGGCCTTGATTTATTCGA
CTACGACTTCCTTTTCGGCAACGACTTTGCTGGCTCAGGTGCGAATAATACTCCTTTTCCAGGTTATTTT
GGAGGTTTGGATTTATTTGATTATGACTTTTTGTTTGGCAATGACTTTGCTTGGCTGAGACCAGACCAAT
AAAAAACGCCCGGCGGCAACCGAGCGTTCTGAACAAATCCAGATGGAGTTCTGAGGTCATTACTGGATCT
ATCAACAGGAGTCCAAGCGAGCTCGATATCAAATTACGCCCCGCCCTGCCACTCATCGCAGTACTGTTGT
AATTCATTAAGCATTCTGCCGACATGGAAGCCATCACAAACGGCATGATGAACCTGAATCGCCAGCGGCA
TCAGCACCTTGTCGCCTTGCGTATAATATTTGCCCATGGTGAAAACGGGGGCGAAGAAGTTGTCCATATT
GGCCACGTTTAAATCAAAACTGGTGAAACTCACCCAGGGATTGGCTGAAACGAAAAACATATTCTCAATA
AACCCTTTAGGGAAATAGGCCAGGTTTTCACCGTAACACGCCACATCTTGCGAATATATGTGTAGAAACT
GCCGGAAATCGTCGTGGTATTCACTCCAGAGCGATGAAAACGTTTCAGTTTGCTCATGGAAAACGGTGTA
ACAAGGGTGAACACTATCCCATATCACCAGCTCACCGTCTTTCATTGCCATACGAAATTCCGGATGAGCA
TTCATCAGGCGGGCAAGAATGTGAATAAAGGCCGGATAAAACTTGTGCTTATTTTTCTTTACGGTCTTTA
AAAAGGCCGTAATATCCAGCTGAACGGTCTGGTTATAGGTACATTGAGCAACTGACTGAAATGCCTCAAA
ATGTTCTTTACGATGCCATTGGGATATATCAACGGTGGTATATCCAGTGATTTTTTTCTCCATTTTAGCT
TCCTTAGCTCCTGAAAATCTCGATAACTCAAAAAATACGCCCGGTAGTGATCTTATTTCATTATGGTGAA
AGTTGGAACCTCTTACGTGCCCGATCAATCATGACCAAAATCCCTTAACGTGAGTTTTCGTTCCACTGAG
CGTCAGACCCCGTAGAAAAGATCAAAGGATCTTCTTGAGATCCTTTTTTTCTGCGCGTAATCTGCTGCTT
GCAAACAAAAAAACCACCGCTACCAGCGGTGGTTTGTTTGCCGGATCAAGAGCTACCAACTCTTTTTCCG
AAGGTAACTGGCTTCAGCAGAGCGCAGATACCAAATACTGTTCTTCTAGTGTAGCCGTAGTTAGGCCACC
ACTTCAAGAACTCTGTAGCACCGCCTACATACCTCGCTCTGCTAATCCTGTTACCAGTGGCTGCTGCCAG
TGGCGATAAGTCGTGTCTTACCGGGTTGGACTCAAGACGATAGTTACCGGATAAGGCGCAGCGGTCGGGC
TGAACGGGGGGTTCGTGCACACAGCCCAGCTTGGAGCGAACGACCTACACCGAACTGAGATACCTACAGC
GTGAGCTATGAGAAAGCGCCACGCTTCCCGAAGGGAGAAAGGCGGACAGGTATCCGGTAAGCGGCAGGGT
CGGAACAGGAGAGCGCACGAGGGAGCTTCCAGGGGGAAACGCCTGGTATCTTTATAGTCCTGTCGGGTTT
CGCCACCTCTGACTTGAGCGTCGATTTTTGTGATGCTCGTCAGGGGGGCGGAGCCTATGGAAAAACGCCA
GCAACGCGGCCTTTTTACGGTTCCTGGCCTTTTGCTGGCCTTTTGCTCACATGTTCTTTCCTGCGTTATC
CCCTGATTCTGTGGATAACCGTAG
